Addgene plasmid #80276: pBPGUw-HACK-QF2
Purpose: QF2 HACK backbone compatible with GMR attP integrated insertions.
Depositing lab: Christopher Potter. Depositing organization: Johns Hopkins University and School of Medicine. Publication: Editing Transgenic DNA Components by Inducible Gene Replacement in Drosophila melanogaster. Lin CC, Potter CJ. Genetics. 2016 Jun 22. pii: genetics.116.191783. 10.1534/genetics.116.191783 PubMed 27334272.
Backbone
  Vector backbone: pBPGUw
  Backbone manufacturer: Janelia Research Campus
  Backbone size w/o insert (bp): 2600
  Vector type: Insect Expression
Growth in bacteria
  Bacterial resistance: Ampicillin, 100 μg/mL
  Growth temperature: 37°C
  Growth strain: DH5alpha
  Copy number: Unknown
Gene/Insert
  Gene/Insert name: QF2
  Species: Synthetic
  Insert size (bp): 1053
  Cloning method: Ligation Independent Cloning
  Sequencing primers: 5′ AATAGGCGTATCACGAGGC
Terms and licenses: Academic/Nonprofit Terms; Industry Terms: Not Available to Industry
How to cite: pBPGUw-HACK-QF2 was a gift from Christopher Potter (Addgene plasmid # 80276 ; http://n2t.net/addgene:80276 ; RRID:Addgene_80276)
