[The description below was written by a language model from this plasmid's Addgene catalogue record and pLannotate feature annotations shown in this document.]
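Description:
pBPGUw-HACK-QF2 is a Drosophila transgenesis plasmid built on the Janelia pBPGUw backbone and catalogued as an insect expression vector. It is maintained in E. coli through a high-copy ColE1/pUC-type origin and an ampicillin resistance gene with its bla promoter. A φC31 attB site allows integrase-mediated insertion into attP landing sites in the fly genome. The record describes it as a QF2 HACK backbone compatible with GMR lines that are themselves integrated at attP sites.

The stated insert is QF2, a synthetic transcriptional activator of the Q binary expression system, listed at about 1 kb. The automated annotation does not label the QF2 coding sequence. It presumably lies in the unannotated stretch between the AmpR promoter and the first loxP site, but neither its position nor any flanking homology sequences can be confirmed from the table.

Downstream, two same-orientation loxP sites flank a reverse-strand marker cassette. It consists of mCherry driven by a fragment of the Drosophila hsp70 promoter and terminated by SV40 sequences, including the poly(A) signal. This cassette would serve as a visible marker that Cre can later excise. Two guide RNA units follow, one under the dU6-1 promoter and one under dU6-3, each with an S. pyogenes Cas9 gRNA scaffold. The guide targets are not stated.

Taken together with the associated publication on inducible gene replacement of transgenic components, this arrangement fits a donor that supplies both the guides and the replacement cassette. Cas9 cleavage of an existing transgene would then allow its conversion to QF2 by homology-directed repair.
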