Features (pLannotate 1.2.2; 14 found; start..end, strand, type, name):
    141..729     -  rep_origin     ori: high-copy-number ColE1/pMB1/pBR322/pUC origin of replication
    900..1760    -  CDS            AmpR: β-lactamase; bla; confers resistance to ampicillin, carbenicillin, and related antibiotics
   1761..1865    -  promoter       AmpR promoter: bla
   3394..3427    +  protein_bind   loxP: Cre-mediated recombination occurs in the 8-bp core sequence (GCATACAT). Cre recombinase
   3491..3612    -  polyA_signal   SV40 poly(A) signal: SV40 polyadenylation signal
   3635..3719    -  CDS            large T antigen (fragment): large T antigen from SV40 (simian virus 40)
   3735..4442    -  CDS            mCherry: mCherry is a basic (constitutively fluorescent) red fluorescent protein published in 2004, derived from Discosoma sp.. It is reported to be a very rapidly-maturing monomer with low acid sensitivity.
   4448..4570    -  promoter       hsp70 promoter (fragment): Drosophila melanogaster hsp70Bb promoter
   4620..4653    +  protein_bind   loxP: Cre-mediated recombination occurs in the 8-bp core sequence (GCATACAT). Cre recombinase
   4676..5472    +  promoter       dU6-1 promoter: RNA polymerase III promoter for Drosophila U6-1 snRNA (Port et al., 2014)
   5491..5566    +  misc_RNA       gRNA scaffold: guide RNA scaffold for the Streptococcus pyogenes CRISPR/Cas9 system
   5567..5987    +  promoter       dU6-3 promoter: RNA polymerase III promoter for Drosophila U6-3 snRNA (Port et al., 2014)
   6006..6081    +  misc_RNA       gRNA scaffold: guide RNA scaffold for the Streptococcus pyogenes CRISPR/Cas9 system
   6528..15      -  protein_bind   attB (across the origin): attB site for the φC31 integrase (Groth et al., 2000) phage φC31 integrase
>Addgene plasmid #80276 | pBPGUw-HACK-QF2 | depositor full sequence | sequence record 151054 | pBPGUw-HACK-QF2 sequence 6582 bps
CACCGCGGCTTCGAGACCGTGACCTACATCGTCGACGGTAACATGTGAAGTTTCTATACTTTCTAGAGAA
TAGAAACTTCCATGTGAGCAAAAGGCCAGCAAAAGGCCAGGAACCGTAAAAAGGCCGCGTTGCTGGCGTT
TTTCCATAGGCTCCGCCCCCCTGACGAGCATCACAAAAATCGACGCTCAAGTCAGAGGTGGCGAAACCCG
ACAGGACTATAAAGATACCAGGCGTTTCCCCCTGGAAGCTCCCTCGTGCGCTCTCCTGTTCCGACCCTGC
CGCTTACCGGATACCTGTCCGCCTTTCTCCCTTCGGGAAGCGTGGCGCTTTCTCATAGCTCACGCTGTAG
GTATCTCAGTTCGGTGTAGGTCGTTCGCTCCAAGCTGGGCTGTGTGCACGAACCCCCCGTTCAGCCCGAC
CGCTGCGCCTTATCCGGTAACTATCGTCTTGAGTCCAACCCGGTAAGACACGACTTATCGCCACTGGCAG
CAGCCACTGGTAACAGGATTAGCAGAGCGAGGTATGTAGGCGGTGCTACAGAGTTCTTGAAGTGGTGGCC
TAACTACGGCTACACTAGAAGAACAGTATTTGGTATCTGCGCTCTGCTGAAGCCAGTTACCTTCGGAAAA
AGAGTTGGTAGCTCTTGATCCGGCAAACAAACCACCGCTGGTAGCGGTGGTTTTTTTGTTTGCAAGCAGC
AGATTACGCGCAGAAAAAAAGGATCTCAAGAAGATCCTTTGATCTTTTCTACGGGGTCTGACGCTCAGTG
GAACGAAAACTCACGTTAAGGGATTTTGGTCATGAGATTATCAAAAAGGATCTTCACCTAGATCCTTTTA
AATTAAAAATGAAGTTTTAAATCAATCTAAAGTATATATGAGTAAACTTGGTCTGACAGTTACCAATGCT
TAATCAGTGAGGCACCTATCTCAGCGATCTGTCTATTTCGTTCATCCATAGTTGCCTGACTCCCCGTCGT
GTAGATAACTACGATACGGGAGGGCTTACCATCTGGCCCCAGTGCTGCAATGATACCGCGAGACCCACGC
TCACCGGCTCCAGATTTATCAGCAATAAACCAGCCAGCCGGAAGGGCCGAGCGCAGAAGTGGTCCTGCAA
CTTTATCCGCCTCCATCCAGTCTATTAATTGTTGCCGGGAAGCTAGAGTAAGTAGTTCGCCAGTTAATAG
TTTGCGCAACGTTGTTGCCATTGCTACAGGCATCGTGGTGTCACGCTCGTCGTTTGGTATGGCTTCATTC
AGCTCCGGTTCCCAACGATCAAGGCGAGTTACATGATCCCCCATGTTGTGCAAAAAAGCGGTTAGCTCCT
TCGGTCCTCCGATCGTTGTCAGAAGTAAGTTGGCCGCAGTGTTATCACTCATGGTTATGGCAGCACTGCA
TAATTCTCTTACTGTCATGCCATCCGTAAGATGCTTTTCTGTGACTGGTGAGTACTCAACCAAGTCATTC
TGAGAATAGTGTATGCGGCGACCGAGTTGCTCTTGCCCGGCGTCAATACGGGATAATACCGCGCCACATA
GCAGAACTTTAAAAGTGCTCATCATTGGAAAACGTTCTTCGGGGCGAAAACTCTCAAGGATCTTACCGCT
GTTGAGATCCAGTTCGATGTAACCCACTCGTGCACCCAACTGATCTTCAGCATCTTTTACTTTCACCAGC
GTTTCTGGGTGAGCAAAAACAGGAAGGCAAAATGCCGCAAAAAAGGGAATAAGGGCGACACGGAAATGTT
GAATACTCATACTCTTCCTTTTTCAATATTATTGAAGCATTTATCAGGGTTATTGTCTCATGAGCGGATA
CATATTTGAATGTATTTAGAAAAATAAACAAATAGGGGTTCCGCGCACATTTCCCCGAAAAGTGCCACCT
GACGTCTAAGAAACCATTATTATCATGACATTAACCTATAAAAATAGGCGTATCACGAGGCCCTTTCGTA
CGAAGTTTCTATACTTTCTAGAGAATAGAAACTTCTACGTAACGCGTGAGGGCCGCGGCAGCCTGCTGAC
CTGCGGCGATGTGGAGGAGAACCCCGGGCCCCCTAGGATGCCACCCAAGCGCAAAACGCTTAACGCTGCG
GCTGAGGCTAACGCTCATGCCGACGGACACGCCGACGGAAACGCCGACGGACACGTGGCCAATACGGCCG
CGTCCTCGAATAATGCGAGGTTCGCTGATCTCACTAACATCGATACTCCGGGTCTGGGACCCACAACTAC
GACCCTGCTCGTGGAACCAGCACGCTCAAAGCGTCAACGAGTGTCCCGCGCATGCGACCAGTGCCGTGCA
GCCCGAGAGAAATGCGACGGAATACAGCCTGCGTGTTTCCCGTGCGTTTCCCAGGGAAGGTCCTGCACTT
ATCAGGCTTCGCCGAAAAAGAGGGGAGTTCAAACCGGTTATATTCGTACGCTGGAGCTCGCCCTCGCCTG
GATGTTTGAAAATGTCGCGCGTTCCGAAGATGCCTTGCATAACCTCCTCGTCCGTGACGCCGGACAAGGA
TCAGCTCTGCTCGTTGGTAAAGATTCGCCGGCTGCCGAGCGACTCCATGCCCGTTGGGCTACTAGCCGTG
TCAATAAGAGCATTACCCGCCTCCTCCGTCAGTTGGAGCTCCCTCCTACCGCCACGGCTACGGCCTCGAT
AATGCCGCACGTGATGGAGCAGCCTCTCAGTACCAGCATTAACCCCGTCAACGACCGCTTCAACGGTATT
CCCAACCCCACTCCGTATAACTCCGATGCAGCTCTCGATGCTATCACTCAGACCAACGATTATGGAAGCG
TAAATACACATGGTATCCTCTCTACTTACCCGCCACCGGCTACGCACCTTAATGAAGCTTCCGTCGCTCT
CGCTCCCGGTGGCGCCCCCCCCCGACCGCCTCCTCCGTATGTTGACAGCACGACCAATCACCCGCCGTAC
CACTCGAATCTGGTTCCAATGGCGAACTTTGGTTACTCGACCGTTGATTACGATGCCATGGTTGACGATT
TGGCTAGCATTGAATACACGGACGCTGTGGATGTCGACCCACAGTTTATGACCAATCTGGGATTCGTTCC
TGGATGTAACTTCTCCGACATTAATACATACGAACAGTGATGACGTCTATCGATACCGTCGACTAAAGCC
AAATAGAAAATTATTCAGTTCCTGGCTTAAGTTTTTAAAAGTGATATTATTTATTTGGTTGTAACCAACC
AAAAGAATGTAAATAACTAATACATAATTATGTTAGTTTTAAGTTAGCAACAAATTGATTTTAGCTATAT
TAGCTACTTGGTTAATAAATAGAATATATTTATTTAAAGATAATTGCGTTTTTATTGTCAGGGAGTGAGT
TTGCTTAAAAACTCGTTTAGATCCACCGCATGCATAACTTCGTATAGCATACATTATACGAAGTTATGGT
ACCACTCGACGATTAACCGTTAGTTTAGCAAGTATAATTGAATTTTTTATAAGATCCAGCTAAGATACAT
TGATGAGTTTGGACAAACCACAACTAGAATGCAGTGAAAAAAATGCTTTATTTGTGAAATTTGTGATGCT
ATTGCTTTATTTGTAACCATTATAAGCTGCAATAAACAAGTTAACAACAACAATTGCATTCATTTTATGT
TTCAGGTTCAGGGGGAGGTGTGGGAGGTTTTTTAAAGCAAGTAAAACCTCTACAAATGTGGTATGGCTGA
TTATGATCAGAGTCGCGGCGCTTACTTGTACAGCTCGTCCATGCCGCCGGTGGAGTGGCGGCCCTCGGCG
CGTTCGTACTGTTCCACGATGGTGTAGTCCTCGTTGTGGGAGGTGATGTCCAACTTGATGTTGACGTTGT
AGGCGCCGGGCAGCTGCACGGGCTTCTTGGCCTTGTAGGTGGTCTTGACCTCAGCGTCGTAGTGGCCGCC
GTCCTTCAGCTTCAGCCTCTGCTTGATCTCGCCCTTCAGGGCGCCGTCCTCGGGGTACATCCGCTCGGAG
GAGGCCTCCCAGCCCATGGTTTTCTTCTGCATTACGGGGCCGTCGGAGGGGAAGTTGGTGCCGCGCAGCT
TCACCTTGTAGATGAACTCGCCGTCCTGCAGGGAGGAGTCCTGGGTCACGGTCACCACGCCGCCGTCCTC
GAAGTTCATCACGCGCTCCCACTTGAAGCCCTCGGGGAAGGACAGCTTCAAGTAGTCGGGGATGTCGGCG
GGGTGCTTCACGTAGGCCTTGGAGCCGTACATGAACTGAGGGGACAGGATGTCCCAGGCGAAGGGCAGGG
GGCCACCCTTGGTCACCTTCAGCTTGGCGGTCTGGGTGCCCTCGTAGGGGCGGCCCTCGCCCTCGCCCTC
GATCTCGAACTCGTGGCCGTTCACGGAGCCCTCCATGTGCACCTTGAAGCGCATGAACTCCTTGATGATG
GCCATGTTATCCTCCTCGCCCTTGCTCACCATGGGCCGATTGTTTAGCTTGTTCAGCTGCGCTTGTTTAT
TTGCTTAGCTTTCGCTTAGCGACGTGTTCACTTTGCTTGTTTGAATTGAATTGTCGCTCCGTAGACGAAG
CGCCTCTATTTATACTCCGGCGCTAATTGAATTAGCTCTAATTGAATTAGTCTCTAATTGAATGACGTCA
TAACTTCGTATAGCATACATTATACGAAGTTATAGATCACTAGTGATCTGAATTCATTTTCAACGTCCTC
GATAGTATAGTGGTTAGTATCCCCGCCTGTCACGCGGGAGACCGGGGTTCAATTCCCCGTCGGGGAGAAT
CTGTGATTCTTTTTTTTTTTCTTTTACTTTGTTATATAAACAATTTTTGTTTTAATTGAATCTAATTTGC
CATTGCTTTTAGGAATCTCAGGCATCCAGCAAGCGTTTGTCCGCCGAATCGCCCATCAGTGAAGAAGATC
CTGTGGCGGCTACGAAAATCTCCCCGGCCATGTCGGCCTCCACCTCCAGCGAAAAACCCATCAGCGAGCT
GGCCACCTCTGTGCTGACCCACCGCTTTCCAGACTCCACCTCCTCACCCGGCGAACATGGCCTTGGACGA
ATGCAGTTGTCGATCCGCTACAGCGCCCAGCGTCAAAAACTAGACGTGACCATACACAAAATCCAGAAGA
TACCACTTCGCGATCCCAGCAATATCCCCGATCCGTATGTTAAGCTGTATCTGTTGCCTGGACGCACCAA
GGAGTCGAAACGCAAGACGAGCGTGATCAAGGACAACTGCAACCCCGTCTACGATGCATCCTTTGAGTAC
CTGATTTCCATTGCCGAACTCAGGCAGACGGAACTGGAGGTGACGGTGTGCACCCAAAAGGGATTCCTAT
CCGGCGGTAGTCCCATCATTGGCATGGTAGGTACCCGAAAGCAACCCCTTAGTTACAGACACAGCGCGTA
CGTCCTTCGCATCCTTATGATTCCCAAGTACATATTCTGCAAGAGTACAGTATATATAGGAAAGATATCC
GGGTGAACTTCGGGGTCTTCGAGAAGACCTGTTTTAGAGCTAGAAATAGCAAGTTAAAATAAGGCTAGTC
CGTTATCAACTTGAAAAAGTGGCACCGAGTCGGTGCTTTTTTGCTCACCTGTGATTGCTCCTACTCAAAT
ACAAAAACATCAAATTTTCTGTCAATAAAGCATATTTATTTATATTTATTTTACAGGAAAGAATTCCTTT
TAAAGTGTATTTTAACCTATAATGAAAAACGATTAAAAAAAATACATAAAATAATTCGAAAATTTTTGAA
TAGCCCAGGTTGATAAAAATTCATTTCATACGTTTTATAACTTATGCCCCTAAGTATTTTTTGACCATAG
TGTTTCAATTCTACATTAATTTTACAGAGTAGAATGAAACGCCACCTACTCAGCCAAGAGGCGAAAAGGT
TAGCTCGCCAAGCAGAGAGGGCGCCAGTGCTCACTACTTTTTATAATTCTCAACTTCTTTTTCCAGACTC
AGTTCGTATATATAGACCTATTTTCAATTTAACGTCGGGGTCTTCGAGAAGACCTGTTTTAGAGCTAGAA
ATAGCAAGTTAAAATAAGGCTAGTCCGTTATCAACTTGAAAAAGTGGCACCGAGTCGGTGCTTTTTTGCC
TACCTGGAGCCTGAGAGTTGTTCAATAAAATAAAAATGTTTCGTTTTTTTGCTTTCGCCAGTATTTATTA
TTTTTCATCAATATGTATTCAATTTGGTATGTATTTAGTAATTGTAATATATAGACAATGGTTTTCCGTT
GACGTACATACATCTGACGTGTGTTTATTTAGACATAATAGTTATGTTTTCACATCTTTTTAATGTTCGC
TTAATGCGTATGCTTAATTAATATGTTCGGCTTGTCGACATGCCCGCCGTGACCGTCGAGAACCCGCTGA
CGCTGCCCCGCGTATCCGCACCCGCCGACGCCGTCGCACGTCCCGTGCTCACCGTGACCACCGCGCCCAG
CGGTTTCGAGGGCGAGGGCTTCCCGGTGCGCCGCGCGTTCGCCGGGATCAACTACCGCCACCTCGACCCG
TTCATCATGATGGACCAGATGGGTGAGGTGGAGTACGCGCCCGGGGAGCCCAAGGGCACGCCCTGGCACC
CG
