>Addgene plasmid #80276 | pBPGUw-HACK-QF2 | addgene partial sequence | sequence record 153978 | hsp70-R2 5'-CGACGTGTTCACTTTGCTTG-3'
AGCGCCTCTATTTATACTCCGGCGCTAATTGAATTAGCTCTAATTGAATTAGTCTCTAATTGAATGACGT
CATAACTTCGTATAGCATACATTATACGAAGTTATAGATCACTAGTGATCTGAATTCATTTTCAACGTCC
TCGATAGTATAGTGGTTAGTATCCCCGCCTGTCACGCGGGAGACCGGGGTTCAATTCCCCGTCGGGGAGA
ATCTGTGATTCTTTTTTTTTTTCTTTTACTTTGTTATATAAACAATTTTTGTTTTAATTGAATCTAATTT
GCCATTGCTTTTAGGAATCTCAGGCATCCAGCAAGCGTTTGTCCGCCGAATCGCCCATCAGTGAAGAAGA
TCCTGTGGCGGCTACGAAAATCTCCCCGGCCATGTCGGCCTCCACCTCCAGCGAAAAACCCATCAGCGAG
CTGGCCACCTCTGTGCTGACCCACCGCTTTCCAGACTCCACCTCCTCACCCGGCGAACATGGCCTTGGAC
GAATGCAGTTGTCGATCCGCTACAGCGCCCAGCGTCAAAAACTAGACGTGACCATACACAAAATCCAGAA
GATACCACTTCGCGATCCCAGCAATATCCCCGATCCGTATGTTAAGCTGTATCTGTTGCCTGGACGCACC
AAGGAGTCGAAACGCAAGACGAGCGTGATCAAGGACAACTGCAACCCCGTCTACGATGCATCCTTTGAGT
ACCTGATTTCCATTGCCGAACTCAGGCAGACGGAACTGGAGGTGACGGTGTGCACCCAAAAGGGATTCCT
ATCCGGCGGTAGTCCCATCATTGGCATGGTAGGTACCCGAAAGCAACCCCTTAGTTACAGACACAGCGCG
TACGTCCTTCGCATCCTTATGATTCCCAAGTACATATTCTG
