>Addgene plasmid #80276 | pBPGUw-HACK-QF2 | addgene partial sequence | sequence record 153979 | JP1520-R 5'-ttgtctcatgagcggataca-3'
AATAGGGGTTCCGCGCACATTTCCCCGAAAAGTGCCACCTGACGTCTAAGAAACCATTATTATCATGACA
TTAACCTATAAAAATAGGCGTATCACGAGGCCCTTTCGTACGAAGTTTCTATACTTTCTAGAGAATAGAA
ACTTCTACGTAACGCGTGAGGGCCGCGGCAGCCTGCTGACCTGCGGCGATGTGGAGGAGAACCCCGGGCC
CCCTAGGATGCCACCCAAGCGCAAAACGCTTAACGCTGCGGCTGAGGCTAACGCTCATGCCGACGGACAC
GCCGACGGAAACGCCGACGGACACGTGGCCAATACGGCCGCGTCCTCGAATAATGCGAGGTTCGCTGATC
TCACTAACATCGATACTCCGGGTCTGGGACCCACAACTACGACCCTGCTCGTGGAACCAGCACGCTCAAA
GCGTCAACGAGTGTCCCGCGCATGCGACCAGTGCCGTGCAGCCCGAGAGAAATGCGACGGAATACAGCCT
GCGTGTTTCCCGTGCGTTTCCCAGGGAAGGTCCTGCACTTATCAGGCTTCGCCGAAAAAGAGGGGAGTTC
AAACCGGTTATATTCGTACGCTGGAGCTCGCCCTCGCCTGGATGTTTGAAAATGTCGCGCGTTCCGAAGA
TGCCTTGCATAACCTCCTCGTCCGTGACGCCGGACAAGGATCAGCTCTGCTCGTTGGTAAAGATTCGCCG
GCTGCCGAGCGACTCCATGCCCGTTGGGCTACTAGCCGTGTCAATAAGAGCATTACCCGCCTCCTCCGTC
AGTTGGAGCTCCCTCCTACCGCCACGGCTACGGCCTCGATAATGCCGCACGTGATGGAGCAGCCTCTCAG
TACCAGCATTAACCCCGTCAACGACCGCTTCAACGGTATTCCCAACCCCACTCCGTATAACTCCGATGCA
GCTCTCGATGCTATCACTCAGACCAACGATTATGGAAGCGTA
