>Addgene plasmid #80276 | pBPGUw-HACK-QF2 | addgene partial sequence | sequence record 153980 | dU61-F 5'-ATTTCCATTGCCGAACTCAG-3'
AAGGGATTCCTATCCGGCGGTAGTCCCATCATTGGCATGGTAGGTACCCGAAAGCAACCCCTTAGTTACA
GACACAGCGCGTACGTCCTTCGCATCCTTATGATTCCCAAGTACATATTCTGCAAGAGTACAGTATATAT
AGGAAAGATATCCGGGTGAACTTCGGGGTCTTCGAGAAGACCTGTTTTAGAGCTAGAAATAGCAAGTTAA
AATAAGGCTAGTCCGTTATCAACTTGAAAAAGTGGCACCGAGTCGGTGCTTTTTTGCTCACCTGTGATTG
CTCCTACTCAAATACAAAAACATCAAATTTTCTGTCAATAAAGCATATTTATTTATATTTATTTTACAGG
AAAGAATTCCTTTTAAAGTGTATTTTAACCTATAATGAAAAACGATTAAAAAAAATACATAAAATAATTC
GAAAATTTTTGAATAGCCCAGGTTGATAAAAATTCATTTCATACGTTTTATAACTTATGCCCCTAAGTAT
TTTTTGACCATAGTGTTTCAATTCTACATTAATTTTACAGAGTAGAATGAAACGCCACCTACTCAGCCAA
GAGGCGAAAAGGTTAGCTCGCCAAGCAGAGAGGGCGCCAGTGCTCACTACTTTTTATAATTCTCAACTTC
TTTTTCCAGACTCAGTTCGTATATATAGACCTATTTTCAATTTAACGTCGGGGTCTTCGAGAAGACCTGT
TTTAGAGCTAGAAATAGCAAGTTAAAATAAGGCTAGTCCGTTATCAACTTGAAAAAGTGGCACCGAGTCG
GTGCTTTTTTGCCTACCTGGAGCCTGAGAGTTGTTCAATAAAATAAAAATGTTTCGTTTTTTTGCTTTCG
CCAGTATTTATTATTTTTCATCAATATGTATTCAATTTGGTATGT
